Addgene plasmid #235472: pHK052.3
Purpose: Message phagemid carrying sgRNA3 (prom. J23119, backbone RSF1030)
Depositing lab: Yolanda Schaerli. Depositing organization: Universite de Lausanne (UNIL). Publication: Engineering intercellular communication using M13 phagemid and CRISPR-based gene regulation for multicellular computing in Escherichia coli. Kusumawardhani H, Zoppi F, Avendano R, Schaerli Y. Nat Commun. 2025 Apr 15;16(1):3569. doi: 10.1038/s41467-025-58760-z. PubMed 40234414.
Backbone
  Vector backbone: RSF1030
  Vector type: Synthetic Biology
Growth in bacteria
  Bacterial resistance: Gentamicin, 10 μg/mL
  Growth temperature: 37°C
  Growth strain: DH5alpha
  Copy number: High Copy
Gene/Insert
  Gene/Insert name: sgRNA3
  gRNA/shRNA sequence: TGACTGAGCTAGTGTACTCTGTTTcAGAGCTATGCTGGAAACAGCATAGCAAGTTgAAATAAGGCTAGTCCGTTATCAACTTGAAAAAGTGGCACCGAGTCGGTGC
  Species: Synthetic
  Cloning method: Gibson Cloning
Terms and licenses: Academic/Nonprofit Terms; Industry Terms: Not Available to Industry
Depositor comments: JM101 (working strain for phagemid transfer). Requires the helper phagemid, e.g. HP17_KO7 (Addgene plasmid #120346). Please visit https://doi.org/10.1101/2024.08.28.610043 for bioRxiv preprint.
How to cite: pHK052.3 was a gift from Yolanda Schaerli (Addgene plasmid # 235472 ; http://n2t.net/addgene:235472 ; RRID:Addgene_235472)
