[The description below was written by a language model from this plasmid's Addgene catalogue record and pLannotate feature annotations shown in this document.]
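Description:
pHK052.3 is a small (about 2.6 kb) synthetic-biology "message" phagemid for Escherichia coli, built to carry a single guide RNA from one cell to another by M13 phage packaging. It replicates as a high-copy plasmid from the RSF1030 origin, which is compatible with other common origins and so allows co-maintenance with additional plasmids in the same cell. Selection is by gentamicin, through the aacC1 acetyltransferase gene (GmR) driven by the class 1 integron Pc promoter. An rrnB T1 terminator sits between the resistance gene and the origin.

The payload is sgRNA3, a synthetic guide expressed from the strong constitutive J23119 promoter. The annotated tracrRNA-derived segment corresponds to the Streptococcus pyogenes Cas9 scaffold portion of the guide, and a T7 terminator lies downstream. A fragment of the f1 bacteriophage origin provides the signal for single-stranded replication and packaging into filamentous phage particles. Because the phagemid encodes no phage proteins, the depositor notes that a helper phagemid must supply them, and names JM101 as the working strain for transfer. The short lacZα and SET1 fragments flagged by automated annotation are probably cloning remnants or incidental matches rather than functional parts.

According to the record, the construct belongs to a system for engineered intercellular communication. Sender cells secrete packaged phagemid, and in receiver cells the delivered sgRNA acts through CRISPR-based gene regulation to build multicellular computing circuits. The Cas protein and the target promoters are not on this plasmid. The sequenced and depositor records differ by only two nucleotides and show the same features in opposite orientation.
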