Features (pLannotate 1.2.2; 10 found; start..end, strand, type, name):
     97..183     +  terminator     rrnB T1 terminator: Escherichia coli rrnB; transcription terminator T1 from the E. coli rrnB gene
    220..969     +  rep_origin     RSF ori: Plasmids containing the RSF 1030 origin of replication can be propagated in E. coli cells that contain additional plasmids with compatible origins.
   1013..1336    -  rep_origin     f1 ori (fragment) (sequence partly withheld): f1 bacteriophage origin of replication; arrow indicates direction of (+) strand synthesis
   1340..1493    -  CDS            lacZα (fragment): LacZα fragment of β-galactosidase; lacZ fragment
   1494..1528    +  promoter       J23119 promoter: bacterial promoter (Registry of Standard Biological Parts BBa J23119)
   1602..1669    +  misc_RNA       tracrRNA (fragment): trans-activating CRISPR RNA for the Streptococcus pyogenes CRISPR/Cas9 system
   1750..1799    +  CDS            SET1 (fragment): solubility-enhancement tag derived from T7 phage gene 10B
   1807..1854    +  terminator     T7 terminator: transcription terminator for bacteriophage T7 RNA polymerase
   1886..1914    +  promoter       Pc promoter: intI1 (promoter lies within the coding sequence); class 1 integron promoter
   2103..31      +  CDS            GmR (across the origin): gentamycin acetyltransferase; aacC1; confers resistance to gentamycin
>Addgene plasmid #235472 | pHK052.3 | addgene full sequence | sequence record 469106 | Addgene NGS Result
CTTTGATATCGACCCAAGTACCGCCACCTAACAATTCGTTCAAGCCGAGATCGGCTTCCCGGCCGCGGAG
TTGTTCGGTAAATTGGACGTCGGCATCAAATAAAACGAAAGGCTCAGTCGAAAGACTGGGCCTTTCGTTT
TATCTGTTGTTTGTCGGTGAACGCTCTCCTGAGTAGGACAAATCCGCCGCCCTAGAGTGGATATGTGGAC
GATGGCCGCAACGGAATAGCTGTTCGTTGACTTGATAGACCGATTGATTCATCATCTCATAAATAAAGAA
AAACCACCGCTACCAACGGTGGTTTTCTCAAGGTTCGCTGAGCTACCAACTCTTTGAACCAAGGTAAGTG
GGTTGGAGGACCGCACTCACCAAAATCTGTTCTTTCAGTTTAGCCTTAACAGGTGCATAACTTCAAGACA
AAGTCCTCTAAATCAGTTACCAATGGCTGCTGCCAGTGGCGATAAGTCGTGTCTTACCGGGTTGGACTCA
AGACGATAGTTACCGGATAAGGCGCAGCGGTCGGGCTGAACGGGGGGTTCGTGCACACAGCCCAGCTTGG
AGCGAACGACCTACACCGAACTGAGATACCAACAGCGTGAGCTATGAGAAAGCGCCACGCTTCCCGAAGG
GAGAAAGGCGGACAGGTATCCGGTAAGCGGCAGGGTCGGAACAGGAGAGCGCACGAGGGAGCTTCCAGGG
GGAAACGCCTGGTATCTTTATAGTCCTGTCGGGTTTCGCCACCTCTGGCTTGAGCGTCGATTTTTGTGAT
GCTCGTCAGGGGGGCGGAGCCTATGGAAAAACGCCTGCGGCGTTGGCTTCTTCCGGTGCTTTGCTTTTTG
CTCACATGTTCTTTCCGGCTTTATCCCCTGATTCTGTGGATAACCGTATTACCGCTTTTGAGTGAGCTGA
CACCGCTCGCCGCAGTCGAACGACCGAGCGTAGCGAGTCAGTGAGCGAGGAAGCGGAAGCTGGACGATGG
CGAGCCGGCCCGAGATCTCGATCCCGCGAAATTTGTTCCAGTTTGGAACAAGAGTCCACTATTAAAGAAC
GTGGACTCCAACGTCAAAGG
[49 nt withheld, positions 1071-1119]
T
[91 nt withheld, positions 1121-1211]
G
[124 nt withheld, positions 1213-1336]
CCATTCGCCATTCAGGCTGCGCAACTGTTGGGAAGGGCGATCGGTGCGGGCCTCTTCGCTATTACGCCAG
CTGGCGAAAGGGGGATGTGCTGCAAGGCGATTAAGTTGGGTAACGCCAGGGTTTTCCCAGTCACGACGTT
GTAAAACGACGGCCAGTTTGACAGCTAGCTCAGTCCTAGGTATAATGCTAGCCAGCCTGCGGTCCGGGTT
CACTGCCGTATAGGCAGTGACTGAGCTAGTGTACTCTGTTTCAGAGCTATGCTGGAAACAGCATAGCAAG
TTGAAATAAGGCTAGTCCGTTATCAACTTGAAAAAGTGGCACCGAGTCGGTGCGTTCACTGCCGTATAGG
CAGTCGCTGGGACGCCCGATTCTGCAGATATCCATCACACTGGCGGCCGCTCGAGCAGATCCGGCTGCTA
ACAAAGCCCGAAAGGAAGCTGAGTTGGCTGCTGCCACCGCTGAGCAATAACTAGCATAACCCCTTGGGGC
CTCTAAACGGGTCTTGAGGGGTTTTTTGCTGAAAGGAGGAACTATATCCGGATGACGTCTTGACATAAGC
CTGTTCGGTTCGTAAACTGTAATGCAAGTAGCGTATGCGCTCACGCAACTGGTCCAGAACCTTGACCGAA
CGCAGCGGTGGTAACGGCGCAGTGGCGGTTTTCATGGCTTGTTATGACTGTTTTTTTGTACAGCCTATGC
CTCGGGCATCCAAGCAGCAAGCGCGTTACGCCGTGGGTCGATGTTTGATGTTATGGAGCAGCAACGATGT
TACGCAGCAGCAACGATGTTACGCAGCAGGGCAGTCGCCCTAAAACAAAGTTAGGTGGCTCAAGTATGGG
CATCATTCGCACATGTAGGCTCGGCCCTGACCAAGTCAAATCCATGCGGGCTGCTCTTGATCTTTTCGGT
CGTGAGTTCGGAGACGTAGCCACCTACTCCCAACATCAGCCGGACTCCGATTACCTCGGGAACTTGCTCC
GTAGTAAGACATTCATCGCGCTTGCTGCCTTCGACCAAGAAGCGGTTGTTGGCGCTCTCGCGGCTTACGT
TCTGCCCAAGTTTGAGCAGCCGCGTAGTGAGATCTATATCTATGATCTCGCAGTCTCCGGAGAGCACCGG
AGGCAGGGCATTGCCACCGCGCTCATCAATCTCCTCAAGCATGAGGCCAACGCGCTTGGTGCTTATGTGA
TCTACGTGCAAGCAGATTACGGTGACGATCCCGCAGTGGCTCTCTATACAAAGTTGGGCATACGGGAAGA
AGTGATGCA
