Features (pLannotate 1.2.2; 10 found; start..end, strand, type, name):
     44..793     -  rep_origin     RSF ori: Plasmids containing the RSF 1030 origin of replication can be propagated in E. coli cells that contain additional plasmids with compatible origins.
    830..916     -  terminator     rrnB T1 terminator: Escherichia coli rrnB; transcription terminator T1 from the E. coli rrnB gene
    982..1515    -  CDS            GmR: gentamycin acetyltransferase; aacC1; confers resistance to gentamycin
   1704..1732    -  promoter       Pc promoter: intI1 (promoter lies within the coding sequence); class 1 integron promoter
   1764..1811    -  terminator     T7 terminator: transcription terminator for bacteriophage T7 RNA polymerase
   1819..1868    -  CDS            SET1 (fragment): solubility-enhancement tag derived from T7 phage gene 10B
   1951..2018    -  misc_RNA       tracrRNA (fragment): trans-activating CRISPR RNA for the Streptococcus pyogenes CRISPR/Cas9 system
   2092..2126    -  promoter       J23119 promoter: bacterial promoter (Registry of Standard Biological Parts BBa J23119)
   2127..2280    +  CDS            lacZα (fragment): LacZα fragment of β-galactosidase; lacZ fragment
   2284..2607    +  rep_origin     f1 ori (fragment) (sequence partly withheld): f1 bacteriophage origin of replication; arrow indicates direction of (+) strand synthesis
>Addgene plasmid #235472 | pHK052.3 | depositor full sequence | sequence record 469676 | pHK052.3 sequence 2607 bps
ATTTCGCGGGATCGAGATCTCGGGCCGGCTCGCCATCGTCCAGCTTCCGCTTCCTCGCTCACTGACTCGC
TACGCTCGGTCGTTCGACTGCGGCGAGCGGTGTCAGCTCACTCAAAAGCGGTAATACGGTTATCCACAGA
ATCAGGGGATAAAGCCGGAAAGAACATGTGAGCAAAAAGCAAAGCACCGGAAGAAGCCAACGCCGCAGGC
GTTTTTCCATAGGCTCCGCCCCCCTGACGAGCATCACAAAAATCGACGCTCAAGCCAGAGGTGGCGAAAC
CCGACAGGACTATAAAGATACCAGGCGTTTCCCCCTGGAAGCTCCCTCGTGCGCTCTCCTGTTCCGACCC
TGCCGCTTACCGGATACCTGTCCGCCTTTCTCCCTTCGGGAAGCGTGGCGCTTTCTCATAGCTCACGCTG
TTGGTATCTCAGTTCGGTGTAGGTCGTTCGCTCCAAGCTGGGCTGTGTGCACGAACCCCCCGTTCAGCCC
GACCGCTGCGCCTTATCCGGTAACTATCGTCTTGAGTCCAACCCGGTAAGACACGACTTATCGCCACTGG
CAGCAGCCATTGGTAACTGATTTAGAGGACTTTGTCTTGAAGTTATGCACCTGTTAAGGCTAAACTGAAA
GAACAGATTTTGGTGAGTGCGGTCCTCCAACCCACTTACCTTGGTTCAAAGAGTTGGTAGCTCAGCGAAC
CTTGAGAAAACCACCGTTGGTAGCGGTGGTTTTTCTTTATTTATGAGATGATGAATCAATCGGTCTATCA
AGTCAACGAACAGCTATTCCGTTGCGGCCATCGTCCACATATCCACTCTAGGGCGGCGGATTTGTCCTAC
TCAGGAGAGCGTTCACCGACAAACAACAGATAAAACGAAAGGCCCAGTCTTTCGACTGAGCCTTTCGTTT
TATTTGATGCCGACGTCCAATTTACCGAACAACTCCGCGGCCGGGAAGCCGATCTCGGCTTGAACGAATT
GTTAGGTGGCGGTACTTGGGTCGATATCAAAGTGCATCACTTCTTCCCGTATGCCCAACTTTGTATAGAG
AGCCACTGCGGGATCGTCACCGTAATCTGCTTGCACGTAGATCACATAAGCACCAAGCGCGTTGGCCTCA
TGCTTGAGGAGATTGATGAGCGCGGTGGCAATGCCCTGCCTCCGGTGCTCTCCGGAGACTGCGAGATCAT
AGATATAGATCTCACTACGCGGCTGCTCAAACTTGGGCAGAACGTAAGCCGCGAGAGCGCCAACAACCGC
TTCTTGGTCGAAGGCAGCAAGCGCGATGAATGTCTTACTACGGAGCAAGTTCCCGAGGTAATCGGAGTCC
GGCTGATGTTGGGAGTAGGTGGCTACGTCTCCGAACTCACGACCGAAAAGATCAAGAGCAGCCCGCATGG
ATTTGACTTGGTCAGGGCCGAGCCTACATGTGCGAATGATGCCCATACTTGAGCCACCTAACTTTGTTTT
AGGGCGACTGCCCTGCTGCGTAACATCGTTGCTGCTGCGTAACATCGTTGCTGCTCCATAACATCAAACA
TCGACCCACGGCGTAACGCGCTTGCTGCTTGGATGCCCGAGGCATAGGCTGTACAAAAAAACAGTCATAA
CAAGCCATGAAAACCGCCACTGCGCCGTTACCACCGCTGCGTTCGGTCAAGGTTCTGGACCAGTTGCGTG
AGCGCATACGCTACTTGCATTACAGTTTACGAACCGAACAGGCTTATGTCAAGACGTCATCCGGATATAG
TTCCTCCTTTCAGCAAAAAACCCCTCAAGACCCGTTTAGAGGCCCCAAGGGGTTATGCTAGTTATTGCTC
AGCGGTGGCAGCAGCCAACTCAGCTTCCTTTCGGGCTTTGTTAGCAGCCGGATCTGCTCGAGCGGCCGCC
AGTGTGATGGATATCTGCAGAATCGGGCGTCCCAGCGAGCCTGCCTATACGGCAGTGAACGCACCGACTC
GGTGCCACTTTTTCAAGTTGATAACGGACTAGCCTTATTTCAACTTGCTATGCTGTTTCCAGCATAGCTC
TGAAACAGAGTACACTAGCTCAGTCACTGCCTATACGGCAGTGAACCCGGACCGCAGGCTGGCTAGCATT
ATACCTAGGACTGAGCTAGCTGTCAAACTGGCCGTCGTTTTACAACGTCGTGACTGGGAAAACCCTGGCG
TTACCCAACTTAATCGCCTTGCAGCACATCCCCCTTTCGCCAGCTGGCGTAATAGCGAAGAGGCCCGCAC
CGATCGCCCTTCCCAACAGTTGCGCAGCCTGAATGGCGAATGG
[124 nt withheld, positions 2284-2407]
C
[91 nt withheld, positions 2409-2499]
A
[49 nt withheld, positions 2501-2549]
CCTTTGACGTTGGAGTCCACGTTCTTTAATAGTGGACTCTTGTTCCAAACTGGAACAA
